>Addgene plasmid #41267 | TAL3093 | depositor partial sequence | sequence record 54906 | TAL3093 sequence 2430 bps
TCTAGAGCTAGCACCATGGACTACAAAGACCATGACGGTGATTATAAAGATCATGACATCGATTACAAGG
ATGACGATGACAAGATGGCCCCCAAGAAGAAGAGGAAGGTGGGCATTCACCGCGGGGTACCTATGGTGGA
CTTGAGGACACTCGGTTATTCGCAACAGCAACAGGAGAAAATCAAGCCTAAGGTCAGGAGCACCGTCGCG
CAACACCACGAGGCGCTTGTGGGGCATGGCTTCACTCATGCGCATATTGTCGCGCTTTCACAGCACCCTG
CGGCGCTTGGGACGGTGGCTGTCAAATACCAAGATATGATTGCGGCCCTGCCCGAAGCCACGCACGAGGC
AATTGTAGGGGTCGGTAAACAGTGGTCGGGAGCGCGAGCACTTGAGGCGCTGCTGACTGTGGCGGGTGAG
CTTAGGGGGCCTCCGCTCCAGCTCGACACCGGGCAGCTGCTGAAGATCGCGAAGAGAGGGGGAGTAACAG
CGGTAGAGGCAGTGCACGCCTGGCGCAATGCGCTCACCGGGGCCCCCTTGAACCTGACCCCAGACCAGGT
AGTCGCAATCGCGTCGAACATTGGGGGAAAGCAAGCCCTGGAAACCGTGCAAAGGTTGTTGCCGGTCCTT
TGTCAAGACCACGGCCTTACACCGGAGCAAGTCGTGGCCATTGCATCCCACGACGGTGGCAAACAGGCTC
TTGAGACGGTTCAGAGACTTCTCCCAGTTCTCTGTCAAGCCCACGGGCTGACTCCCGATCAAGTTGTAGC
GATTGCGTCGCATGACGGAGGGAAACAAGCATTGGAGACTGTCCAACGGCTCCTTCCCGTGTTGTGTCAA
GCCCACGGTTTGACGCCTGCACAAGTGGTCGCCATCGCCAACAACAACGGCGGTAAGCAGGCGCTGGAAA
CAGTACAGCGCCTGCTGCCTGTACTGTGCCAGGATCATGGACTGACCCCAGACCAGGTAGTCGCAATCGC
GAACAATAATGGGGGAAAGCAAGCCCTGGAAACCGTGCAAAGGTTGTTGCCGGTCCTTTGTCAAGACCAC
GGCCTTACACCGGAGCAAGTCGTGGCCATTGCAAGCAACATCGGTGGCAAACAGGCTCTTGAGACGGTTC
AGAGACTTCTCCCAGTTCTCTGTCAAGCCCACGGGCTGACTCCCGATCAAGTTGTAGCGATTGCGAATAA
CAATGGAGGGAAACAAGCATTGGAGACTGTCCAACGGCTCCTTCCCGTGTTGTGTCAAGCCCACGGTTTG
ACGCCTGCACAAGTGGTCGCCATCGCCAGCCATGATGGCGGTAAGCAGGCGCTGGAAACAGTACAGCGCC
TGCTGCCTGTACTGTGCCAGGATCATGGACTGACCCCAGACCAGGTAGTCGCAATCGCGTCACATGACGG
GGGAAAGCAAGCCCTGGAAACCGTGCAAAGGTTGTTGCCGGTCCTTTGTCAAGACCACGGCCTTACACCG
GAGCAAGTCGTGGCCATTGCAAATAATAACGGTGGCAAACAGGCTCTTGAGACGGTTCAGAGACTTCTCC
CAGTTCTCTGTCAAGCCCACGGGCTGACTCCCGATCAAGTTGTAGCGATTGCGAATAACAATGGAGGGAA
ACAAGCATTGGAGACTGTCCAACGGCTCCTTCCCGTGTTGTGTCAAGCCCACGGTTTGACGCCTGCACAA
GTGGTCGCCATCGCCTCGAATGGCGGCGGTAAGCAGGCGCTGGAAACAGTACAGCGCCTGCTGCCTGTAC
TGTGCCAGGATCATGGACTGACCCCAGACCAGGTAGTCGCAATCGCGTCGAACATTGGGGGAAAGCAAGC
CCTGGAAACCGTGCAAAGGTTGTTGCCGGTCCTTTGTCAAGACCACGGCCTTACACCGGAGCAAGTCGTG
GCCATTGCAAATAATAACGGTGGCAAACAGGCTCTTGAGACGGTTCAGAGACTTCTCCCAGTTCTCTGTC
AAGCCCACGGGCTGACTCCCGATCAAGTTGTAGCGATTGCGTCGCATGACGGAGGGAAACAAGCATTGGA
GACTGTCCAACGGCTCCTTCCCGTGTTGTGTCAAGCCCACGGTTTGACGCCTGCACAAGTGGTCGCCATC
GCCAGCCATGATGGCGGTAAGCAGGCGCTGGAAACAGTACAGCGCCTGCTGCCTGTACTGTGCCAGGATC
ATGGACTGACACCCGAACAGGTGGTCGCCATTGCTAATAATAACGGAGGACGGCCAGCCTTGGAGTCCAT
CGTAGCCCAATTGTCCAGGCCCGATCCCGCGTTGGCTGCGTTAACGAATGACCATCTGGTGGCGTTGGCA
TGTCTTGGTGGACGACCCGCGCTCGATGCAGTCAAAAAGGGTCTGCCTCATGCTCCCGCATTGATCAAAA
GAACCAACCGGCGGATTCCCGAGAGAACTTCCCATCGAGTCGCGGGATCC
