>Addgene plasmid #41267 | TAL3093 | addgene partial sequence | sequence record 56499 | JDS-TALEN-F 5'-TAGGGGTCGGTAAACAGTGG-3'
GCGCTGCTGACTGTGGCGGGTGAGCTTAGGGGGCCTCCGCTCCAGCTCGACACCGGGCAGCTGCTGAAGA
TCGCGAAGAGAGGGGGAGTAACAGCGGTAGAGGCAGTGCACGCCTGGCGCAATGCGCTCACCGGGGCCCC
CTTGAACCTGACCCCAGACCAGGTAGTCGCAATCGCGTCGAACATTGGGGGAAAGCAAGCCCTGGAAACC
GTGCAAAGGTTGTTGCCGGTCCTTTGTCAAGACCACGGCCTTACACCGGAGCAAGTCGTGGCCATTGCAT
CCCACGACGGTGGCAAACAGGCTCTTGAGACGGTTCAGAGACTTCTCCCAGTTCTCTGTCAAGCCCACGG
GCTGACTCCCGATCAAGTTGTAGCGATTGCGTCGCATGACGGAGGGAAACAAGCATTGGAGACTGTCCAA
CGGCTCCTTCCCGTGTTGTGTCAAGCCCACGGTTTGACGCCTGCACAAGTGGTCGCCATCGCCAACAACA
ACGGCGGTAAGCAGGCGCTGGAAACAGTACAGCGCCTGCTGCCTGTACTGTGCCAGGATCATGGACTGAC
CCCAGACCAGGTAGTCGCAATCGCGAACAATAATGGGGGAAAGCAAGCCCTGGAAACCGTGCAAAGGTTG
TTGCCGGTCCTTTGTCAAGACCACGGCCTTACACCGGAGCAAGTCGTGGCCATTGCAAGCAACATCGGTG
GCAAACAGGCTCTTGAGACGGTTCAGAGACTTCTCCCAGTTCTCTGTCAAGCCCACGGGCTGACTCCCGA
TCAAGTTGTAGCGATTGCGAATAACAATGGAGGGAAACAAGCATTGGAGACTGTCCAACGGCTCCTTCCC
GTGTTGTGTCAAGCCCACGGTTTGACGCCTGCACAAGTGGTCGCCATCGCCAGCCATGATGGCGGTAAGC
AGGCGCTGGAAACAGTACAGCGCC
