[The description below was written by a language model from this plasmid's Addgene catalogue record.]
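Description:
TAL3093 is a TALEN expression plasmid encoding the "right" half of a nuclease pair designed against the zebrafish (D. rerio) gopc gene. It is built on the JDS74 backbone (about 6.4 kb without insert), a vector catalogued as a mammalian expression and T7 type. It is maintained in E. coli as a high-copy plasmid under ampicillin selection. The record includes no feature table, so the origin of replication and other backbone elements are not itemised. The use of a BGH reverse sequencing primer suggests a BGH polyadenylation region downstream of the coding sequence.

The roughly 1.6 kb insert is an engineered array of TAL effector repeats that sets the DNA-binding specificity for one half-site in gopc. It was cloned by restriction enzymes into the backbone, and the cloning sites were destroyed in the process. The backbone supplies the flanking parts of the open reading frame: an N-terminal 3X Flag tag, useful for detecting the protein, and a C-terminal wild-type FokI cleavage domain. FokI cuts only as a dimer, so this construct is meant to be used with the matching left-side TALEN. When both monomers bind their adjacent half-sites, the nuclease domains dimerise and make a double-strand break. Error-prone repair of that break can produce indels that disrupt the gene.

A CMV promoter drives expression in transfected cells. The T7 designation indicates that the coding sequence can also be transcribed in vitro to make mRNA, which fits the associated work on targeted gene disruption in somatic zebrafish cells. The depositor recommends confirming the plasmid by diagnostic digest before use, presumably a precaution tied to the repetitive TAL array.
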