Addgene plasmid #41267: TAL3093
Depositing lab: Keith Joung. Depositing organization: Massachusetts General Hospital. Publication: Targeted gene disruption in somatic zebrafish cells using engineered TALENs. Sander JD, Cade L, Khayter C, Reyon D, Peterson RT, Joung JK, Yeh JR. Nat Biotechnol. 2011 Aug 5;29(8):697-8. doi: 10.1038/nbt.1934. PubMed 21822241.
Backbone
  Vector backbone: JDS74
  Backbone manufacturer: Addgene plasmid #32288
  Backbone size w/o insert (bp): 6447
  Vector type: Mammalian Expression ; T7
Growth in bacteria
  Bacterial resistance: Ampicillin, 100 μg/mL
  Growth temperature: 37°C
  Growth strain: XL1 Blue
  Copy number: High Copy
Gene/Insert
  Gene/Insert name: ZebrafishCommunity-gopc-Right (alt name: gopc)
  Species: D. rerio (zebrafish)
  Insert size (bp): 1640
  Entrez Gene: gopc (a.k.a. fe38f01, MGC65853, zgc:56254, zgc:65853, wu:fe38f01)
  Promoter: CMV
  Tag / fusion protein: 3X Flag (N terminal on backbone); WT FOKI (C terminal on backbone)
  Cloning method: Restriction Enzyme; 5′ cloning site N/A (destroyed during cloning); 3′ cloning site N/A (destroyed during cloning)
  Sequencing primers: 5′ CMV-F; 3′ BGH-rev
Terms and licenses: Academic/Nonprofit Terms; Industry Terms: Not Available to Industry
Depositor comments: Target binding site: TACCGGAGCCGGTAGCCG It is strongly recommended that users perform a diagnostic digest to verify this plasmid prior to use. For example, a double digest of the plasmid with BamHI and KpnI should result in two bands at 2.3kb and 5.8kb.
How to cite: TAL3093 was a gift from Keith Joung (Addgene plasmid # 41267 ; http://n2t.net/addgene:41267 ; RRID:Addgene_41267)
